Addgene plasmid #105611: PCDNA3-N3FLAG-MYB-TAD(251-327)
Purpose: transient express MYB TAD fragment with 3*FLAG tag at N terminal in HEK 293T cells
Depositing lab: Christopher Vakoc. Depositing organization: Cold Spring Harbor Laboratory. Publication: A TFIID-SAGA Perturbation that Targets MYB and Suppresses Acute Myeloid Leukemia. Xu Y, Milazzo JP, Somerville TDD, Tarumoto Y, Huang YH, Ostrander EL, Wilkinson JE, Challen GA, Vakoc CR. Cancer Cell. 2018 Jan 8;33(1):13-28.e8. doi: 10.1016/j.ccell.2017.12.002. PubMed 29316427.
Backbone
  Vector backbone: pcDNA3.1
  Vector type: Mammalian Expression
Growth in bacteria
  Bacterial resistance: Ampicillin, 100 μg/mL
  Growth temperature: 37°C
  Growth strain: DH5alpha
  Copy number: Unknown
Gene/Insert
  Gene/Insert name: TAD fragment of MYB (mouse), amino acids 251-327
  Species: M. musculus (mouse)
  Entrez Gene: Myb (a.k.a. c-myb)
  Promoter: CMV
  Tag / fusion protein: 3*FLAG (N terminal on insert)
  Cloning method: Ligation Independent Cloning
  Sequencing primers: 5′ cgcaaatgggcggtaggcgtg; 3′ TAGAAGGCACAGTCGAGG
Terms and licenses: Academic/Nonprofit Terms; Industry Terms: Not Available to Industry
How to cite: PCDNA3-N3FLAG-MYB-TAD(251-327) was a gift from Christopher Vakoc (Addgene plasmid # 105611 ; http://n2t.net/addgene:105611 ; RRID:Addgene_105611)
