[The description below was written by a language model from this plasmid's Addgene catalogue record and pLannotate feature annotations shown in this document.]
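Description:
PCDNA3-N3FLAG-MYB-TAD(251-327) is a mammalian expression plasmid built on the pcDNA3.1 backbone for transient production of a fragment of the mouse transcription factor MYB (c-Myb) in HEK 293T cells. It is propagated in E. coli through a high-copy ColE1/pUC-type origin and selected with ampicillin via the β-lactamase gene under its own promoter. An f1 origin is also present, which allows single-stranded DNA production. The backbone carries an SV40 early promoter driving a neomycin/kanamycin phosphotransferase gene followed by an SV40 polyadenylation signal. This cassette could in principle support G418 selection of stable mammalian lines, although the stated purpose is transient expression.

The payload is a short open reading frame driven by the human cytomegalovirus immediate early enhancer and promoter and terminated by the bovine growth hormone poly(A) signal. It begins with three tandem FLAG epitopes and continues into amino acids 251-327 of mouse MYB, the region designated as the transactivation domain (TAD). The automated annotation labels this segment as a fragment of avian v-Myb. This most likely reflects sequence homology between the viral oncogene and cellular Myb rather than a different insert, since the annotated length matches the 77 residues given in the catalogue entry. T7 and SP6 promoters flank the insert and are standard features usable for in vitro transcription or sequencing. Several small fragment hits, including a truncated HIV-1 LTR piece, ble, lacI and bom, appear to be backbone remnants or annotation artefacts rather than functional parts.

The N-terminal 3xFLAG tag permits detection and immunoprecipitation of the isolated TAD. That fits the associated work on MYB and the TFIID and SAGA complexes in acute myeloid leukemia, although the record does not describe specific assays.
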