Features (pLannotate 1.2.2; 22 found; start..end, strand, type, name):
     28..80      -  misc_feature   bom (fragment): basis of mobility region from pBR322
    235..614     +  enhancer       CMV enhancer: human cytomegalovirus immediate early enhancer
    615..818     +  promoter       CMV promoter: human cytomegalovirus (CMV) immediate early promoter
    814..847     +  LTR            5' LTR (truncated) (fragment): truncated 5' long terminal repeat (LTR) from HIV-1
    863..881     +  promoter       T7 promoter: promoter for bacteriophage T7 RNA polymerase
    943..1005    +  CDS            3xFLAG: three tandem FLAG® epitope tags, followed by an enterokinase cleavage site
   1018..1248    +  CDS            V-MYB (fragment): MYB_AVIMB - Experimental evidence at protein level: Swiss-Prot protein existence level 1. DNA-binding protein that specifically recognizes the sequence 5'-YAAC[GT]G-3'. The v-Myb oncogene transforms immature myelomonocytic avian cells in culture and induces myeloblastosis (myeloid leukemia) in chickens. From Avian myeloblastosis virus.
   1279..1297    -  promoter       SP6 promoter: promoter for bacteriophage SP6 RNA polymerase
   1323..1547    +  polyA_signal   bGH poly(A) signal: bovine growth hormone polyadenylation signal
   1551..1572    +  promoter       SV40 promoter (fragment): SV40 enhancer and early promoter
   1593..2021    +  rep_origin     f1 ori (sequence partly withheld): f1 bacteriophage origin of replication; arrow indicates direction of (+) strand synthesis
   2035..2364    +  promoter       SV40 promoter: SV40 enhancer and early promoter
   2431..3222    +  CDS            neo: KKA2_KLEPN - Also known as kan, nptII. Experimental evidence at protein level: Swiss-Prot protein existence level 1. Resistance to kanamycin, neomycin, paromomycin, ribostamycin, butirosin and gentamicin B. From Klebsiella pneumoniae.
   3246..3404    +  CDS            ble (fragment): BLE_KLEPN - Experimental evidence at protein level: Swiss-Prot protein existence level 1. Binding protein with a strong affinity to the bleomycin family of antibiotics. Binds to CL990; an antimitotic-antibiotic compound. From Klebsiella pneumoniae.
   3399..3520    +  polyA_signal   SV40 poly(A) signal: SV40 polyadenylation signal
   3593..3609    -  protein_bind   lac operator: The lac repressor binds to the lac operator to inhibit transcription in E. coli. This inhibition can be relieved by adding lactose or isopropyl-β-D-thiogalactopyranoside (IPTG). lac repressor encoded by lacI
   3617..3647    -  promoter       lac promoter: promoter for the E. coli lac operon
   3662..3683    -  protein_bind   CAP binding site: CAP binding activates transcription in the presence of cAMP. E. coli catabolite activator protein
   3696..3788    -  CDS            lacI (fragment): lac repressor; lacI; The lac repressor binds to the lac operator to inhibit transcription in E. coli. This inhibition can be relieved by adding lactose or isopropyl-β-D-thiogalactopyranoside (IPTG).
   3971..4559    -  rep_origin     ori: high-copy-number ColE1/pMB1/pBR322/pUC origin of replication
   4730..5590    -  CDS            AmpR: β-lactamase; bla; confers resistance to ampicillin, carbenicillin, and related antibiotics
   5591..5695    -  promoter       AmpR promoter: bla
>Addgene plasmid #105611 | PCDNA3-N3FLAG-MYB-TAD(251-327) | addgene full sequence | sequence record 204171 | Addgene NGS Result
GACGGATCGGGAGATCTCCCGATCCCCTATGGTGCACTCTCAGTACAATCTGCTCTGATGCCGCATAGTT
AAGCCAGTATCTGCTCCCTGCTTGTGTGTTGGAGGTCGCTGAGTAGTGCGCGAGCAAAATTTAAGCTACA
ACAAGGCAAGGCTTGACCGACAATTGCATGAAGAATCTGCTTAGGGTTAGGCGTTTTGCGCTGCTTCGCG
ATGTACGGGCCAGATATACGCGTTGACATTGATTATTGACTAGTTATTAATAGTAATCAATTACGGGGTC
ATTAGTTCATAGCCCATATATGGAGTTCCGCGTTACATAACTTACGGTAAATGGCCCGCCTGGCTGACCG
CCCAACGACCCCCGCCCATTGACGTCAATAATGACGTATGTTCCCATAGTAACGCCAATAGGGACTTTCC
ATTGACGTCAATGGGTGGAGTATTTACGGTAAACTGCCCACTTGGCAGTACATCAAGTGTATCATATGCC
AAGTACGCCCCCTATTGACGTCAATGACGGTAAATGGCCCGCCTGGCATTATGCCCAGTACATGACCTTA
TGGGACTTTCCTACTTGGCAGTACATCTACGTATTAGTCATCGCTATTACCATGGTGATGCGGTTTTGGC
AGTACATCAATGGGCGTGGATAGCGGTTTGACTCACGGGGATTTCCAAGTCTCCACCCCATTGACGTCAA
TGGGAGTTTGTTTTGGCACCAAAATCAACGGGACTTTCCAAAATGTCGTAACAACTCCGCCCCATTGACG
CAAATGGGCGGTAGGCGTGTACGGTGGGAGGTCTATATAAGCAGAGCTCTCTGGCTAACTAGAGAACCCA
CTGCTTACTGGCTTATCGAAATTAATACGACTCACTATAGGGAGACCCAAGCTTGGTACCGAGCTCGGAT
TCGCCATGCCAAAGAAGAAGCGTAAGGTAGATTACAAAGACCATGACGGTGATTATAAAGATCATGATAT
CGATTACAAGGATGACGATGACAAGGGAGGCGAATTCGAAGCACAAAACATCTCCAGTCACGTTCCCTAT
CCTGTCGCATTGCATGTTAATATAGTCAACGTCCCTCAGCCGGCTGCGGCAGCCATCCAGAGACACTATA
ACGACGAAGACCCTGAGAAGGAAAAGCGAATAAAGGAGCTGGAGTTGCTCCTGATGTCAACAGAGAACGA
GCTGAAGGGACAGCAGGCATTACCAACACAGAACCACACTTGCAGCTACCCCGGGTGGTGACTCGAGCAT
GCATCTAGAGGGCCCTATTCTATAGTGTCACCTAAATGCTAGAGCTCGCTGATCAGCCTCGACTGTGCCT
TCTAGTTGCCAGCCATCTGTTGTTTGCCCCTCCCCCGTGCCTTCCTTGACCCTGGAAGGTGCCACTCCCA
CTGTCCTTTCCTAATAAAATGAGGAAATTGCATCGCATTGTCTGAGTAGGTGTCATTCTATTCTGGGGGG
TGGGGTGGGGCAGGACAGCAAGGGGGAGGATTGGGAAGACAATAGCAGGCATGCTGGGGATGCGGTGGGC
TCTATGGCTTCTGAGGCGGAAAGAACCAGCTGGGGCTCTAGGGGGTATCCCC
[124 nt withheld, positions 1593-1716]
C
[91 nt withheld, positions 1718-1808]
A
[49 nt withheld, positions 1810-1858]
CCTTTGACGTTGGAGTCCACGTTCTTT
[37 nt withheld, positions 1886-1922]
ACCCTATCTCGGTCTATTCTTTTGATTTATAAGGGATTTTGCCGATTTCGGCCTATTGGTTAAAAAATGA
GCTGATTTAACAAAAATTTAACGCGAATTAATTCTGTGGAATGTGTGTCAGTTAGGGTGTGGAAAGTCCC
CAGGCTCCCCAGCAGGCAGAAGTATGCAAAGCATGCATCTCAATTAGTCAGCAACCAGGTGTGGAAAGTC
CCCAGGCTCCCCAGCAGGCAGAAGTATGCAAAGCATGCATCTCAATTAGTCAGCAACCATAGTCCCGCCC
CTAACTCCGCCCATCCCGCCCCTAACTCCGCCCAGTTCCGCCCATTCTCCGCCCCATGGCTGACTAATTT
TTTTTATTTATGCAGAGGCCGAGGCCGCCTCTGCCTCTGAGCTATTCCAGAAGTAGTGAGGAGGCTTTTT
TGGAGGCCTAGGCTTTTGCAAAAAGCTCCCGGGAGCTTGTATATCCATTTTCGGATCTGATCAAGAGACA
GGATGAGGATCGTTTCGCATGATTGAACAAGATGGATTGCACGCAGGTTCTCCGGCCGCTTGGGTGGAGA
GGCTATTCGGCTATGACTGGGCACAACAGACAATCGGCTGCTCTGATGCCGCCGTGTTCCGGCTGTCAGC
GCAGGGGCGCCCGGTTCTTTTTGTCAAGACCGACCTGTCCGGTGCCCTGAATGAACTGCAGGACGAGGCA
GCGCGGCTATCGTGGCTGGCCACGACGGGCGTTCCTTGCGCAGCTGTGCTCGACGTTGTCACTGAAGCGG
GAAGGGACTGGCTGCTATTGGGCGAAGTGCCGGGGCAGGATCTCCTGTCATCTCACCTTGCTCCTGCCGA
GAAAGTATCCATCATGGCTGATGCAATGCGGCGGCTGCATACGCTTGATCCGGCTACCTGCCCATTCGAC
CACCAAGCGAAACATCGCATCGAGCGAGCACGTACTCGGATGGAAGCCGGTCTTGTCGATCAGGATGATC
TGGACGAAGAGCATCAGGGGCTCGCGCCAGCCGAACTGTTCGCCAGGCTCAAGGCGCGCATGCCCGACGG
CGAGGATCTCGTCGTGACCCATGGCGATGCCTGCTTGCCGAATATCATGGTGGAAAATGGCCGCTTTTCT
GGATTCATCGACTGTGGCCGGCTGGGTGTGGCGGACCGCTATCAGGACATAGCGTTGGCTACCCGTGATA
TTGCTGAAGAGCTTGGCGGCGAATGGGCTGACCGCTTCCTCGTGCTTTACGGTATCGCCGCTCCCGATTC
GCAGCGCATCGCCTTCTATCGCCTTCTTGACGAGTTCTTCTGAGCGGGACTCTGGGGTTCGAAATGACCG
ACCAAGCGACGCCCAACCTGCCATCACGAGATTTCGATTCCACCGCCGCCTTCTATGAAAGGTTGGGCTT
CGGAATCGTTTTCCGGGACGCCGGCTGGATGATCCTCCAGCGCGGGGATCTCATGCTGGAGTTCTTCGCC
CACCCCAACTTGTTTATTGCAGCTTATAATGGTTACAAATAAAGCAATAGCATCACAAATTTCACAAATA
AAGCATTTTTTTCACTGCATTCTAGTTGTGGTTTGTCCAAACTCATCAATGTATCTTATCATGTCTGTAT
ACCGTCGACCTCTAGCTAGAGCTTGGCGTAATCATGGTCATAGCTGTTTCCTGTGTGAAATTGTTATCCG
CTCACAATTCCACACAACATACGAGCCGGAAGCATAAAGTGTAAAGCCTGGGGTGCCTAATGAGTGAGCT
AACTCACATTAATTGCGTTGCGCTCACTGCCCGCTTTCCAGTCGGGAAACCTGTCGTGCCAGCTGCATTA
ATGAATCGGCCAACGCGCGGGGAGAGGCGGTTTGCGTATTGGGCGCTCTTCCGCTTCCTCGCTCACTGAC
TCGCTGCGCTCGGTCGTTCGGCTGCGGCGAGCGGTATCAGCTCACTCAAAGGCGGTAATACGGTTATCCA
CAGAATCAGGGGATAACGCAGGAAAGAACATGTGAGCAAAAGGCCAGCAAAAGGCCAGGAACCGTAAAAA
GGCCGCGTTGCTGGCGTTTTTCCATAGGCTCCGCCCCCCTGACGAGCATCACAAAAATCGACGCTCAAGT
CAGAGGTGGCGAAACCCGACAGGACTATAAAGATACCAGGCGTTTCCCCCTGGAAGCTCCCTCGTGCGCT
CTCCTGTTCCGACCCTGCCGCTTACCGGATACCTGTCCGCCTTTCTCCCTTCGGGAAGCGTGGCGCTTTC
TCATAGCTCACGCTGTAGGTATCTCAGTTCGGTGTAGGTCGTTCGCTCCAAGCTGGGCTGTGTGCACGAA
CCCCCCGTTCAGCCCGACCGCTGCGCCTTATCCGGTAACTATCGTCTTGAGTCCAACCCGGTAAGACACG
ACTTATCGCCACTGGCAGCAGCCACTGGTAACAGGATTAGCAGAGCGAGGTATGTAGGCGGTGCTACAGA
GTTCTTGAAGTGGTGGCCTAACTACGGCTACACTAGAAGAACAGTATTTGGTATCTGCGCTCTGCTGAAG
CCAGTTACCTTCGGAAAAAGAGTTGGTAGCTCTTGATCCGGCAAACAAACCACCGCTGGTAGCGGTGGTT
TTTTTGTTTGCAAGCAGCAGATTACGCGCAGAAAAAAAGGATCTCAAGAAGATCCTTTGATCTTTTCTAC
GGGGTCTGACGCTCAGTGGAACGAAAACTCACGTTAAGGGATTTTGGTCATGAGATTATCAAAAAGGATC
TTCACCTAGATCCTTTTAAATTAAAAATGAAGTTTTAAATCAATCTAAAGTATATATGAGTAAACTTGGT
CTGACAGTTACCAATGCTTAATCAGTGAGGCACCTATCTCAGCGATCTGTCTATTTCGTTCATCCATAGT
TGCCTGACTCCCCGTCGTGTAGATAACTACGATACGGGAGGGCTTACCATCTGGCCCCAGTGCTGCAATG
ATACCGCGAGACCCACGCTCACCGGCTCCAGATTTATCAGCAATAAACCAGCCAGCCGGAAGGGCCGAGC
GCAGAAGTGGTCCTGCAACTTTATCCGCCTCCATCCAGTCTATTAATTGTTGCCGGGAAGCTAGAGTAAG
TAGTTCGCCAGTTAATAGTTTGCGCAACGTTGTTGCCATTGCTACAGGCATCGTGGTGTCACGCTCGTCG
TTTGGTATGGCTTCATTCAGCTCCGGTTCCCAACGATCAAGGCGAGTTACATGATCCCCCATGTTGTGCA
AAAAAGCGGTTAGCTCCTTCGGTCCTCCGATCGTTGTCAGAAGTAAGTTGGCCGCAGTGTTATCACTCAT
GGTTATGGCAGCACTGCATAATTCTCTTACTGTCATGCCATCCGTAAGATGCTTTTCTGTGACTGGTGAG
TACTCAACCAAGTCATTCTGAGAATAGTGTATGCGGCGACCGAGTTGCTCTTGCCCGGCGTCAATACGGG
ATAATACCGCGCCACATAGCAGAACTTTAAAAGTGCTCATCATTGGAAAACGTTCTTCGGGGCGAAAACT
CTCAAGGATCTTACCGCTGTTGAGATCCAGTTCGATGTAACCCACTCGTGCACCCAACTGATCTTCAGCA
TCTTTTACTTTCACCAGCGTTTCTGGGTGAGCAAAAACAGGAAGGCAAAATGCCGCAAAAAAGGGAATAA
GGGCGACACGGAAATGTTGAATACTCATACTCTTCCTTTTTCAATATTATTGAAGCATTTATCAGGGTTA
TTGTCTCATGAGCGGATACATATTTGAATGTATTTAGAAAAATAAACAAATAGGGGTTCCGCGCACATTT
CCCCGAAAAGTGCCACCTGACGTC
